>Addgene plasmid #98798 | MSP851 | addgene full sequence | sequence record 183242 | Addgene NGS Result
ATCCGGATATAGTTCCTCCTTTCAGCAAAAAACCCCTCAAGACCCGTTTAGAGGCCCCAAGGGGTTATGC
TAGTTATTGCTCAGCGGTGGCAGCAGCCAACTCAGCTTCCTTTCGGGCTTTGTTAGCAGCCGGATCTCAG
TGGTGGTGGTGGTGGTGTTAATTCATGAGTTGAGTCGCTTCCTCAACTGGCTGAAAAGGCTCTTCAGGTT
TCACAAAGAACACTTTATGGCCCCCAATCAACATTGAGTCAGCATTTAATCGCCAACCACTAACCCACTG
CTGCGCCTCCTGATTTGTCAACAATTCCATGAAGTTTTTCGGCACGCTTGTGAAATACATAGTTGTGTTG
GTGAAATCCGCTGCTGAATGTATCCCAACAATGGACCCATCTCTAGTTGATACTAATGGATTGCCACACT
GCCCCGGCTTAGATTGAATCCAATGCTTCCAGAATATGCCATCAAATGAAGGGAGTGTGCAACTAGTGGC
TGACACCATGCTAGACATGCTCTTAGTTTGGAAGTTGGTTGTCACAAGACATATGCGATCTTCCCTTTGT
GGCTCTCTAAATTTCAGCTTTTGAGGAAATGGAGGGAAATCCTTAGGCATGCGAATAATTATCATGTCCC
TCCCATCAATGAGGTGTTGTTGCAAAGTCGTGGTGTCCTTGACCTTGAATACACCATGTAGTGATTGGAC
CAACAGTGTTCCATTATTTCTTCTAAACAAGTGCTTGTTTGTAATGATGAAGGGACCAAATCCAATACCA
TACAACGATGCTGTGAGCCCATCAGATTCATTCGTCAAATGACAAATGGAGCTCGATATCGGGTTGTAAT
CACGCGGCCCCTTAAACAAGCTTTCTCCATGATGATGATGATGATGATGCATGTGACCAACCAGCGGGTG
TCCCGAGCTCGAATTAGTCTGCGCGTCTTTCAGGGCTTCATCGACAGTCTGACGACCGCTGGCGGCGTTG
ATCACCGCAGTACGCACGGCATACCAGAAAGCGGACATCTGCGGGATGTTCGGCATGATTTCACCTTTCT
GGGCGTTTTCCATGGTGGCGGCAATACGTGGATCTTTCGCCAACTCTTCCTCGTAAGACTTCAGCGCTAC
GGCACCCAGCGGTTTGTCTTTATTAACCGCTTCCAGACCTTCATCAGTCAGCAGATAGTTTTCGAGGAAC
TCTTTTGCCAGCTCTTTGTTCGGACTGGCGGCGTTAATACCTGCGCTCAGCACGCCAACGAACGGTTTGG
ATGGTTGACCCTTGAAGGTCGGCAGTACCGTTACACCATAATTCACTTTGCTGGTGTCGATGTTGGACCA
TGCCCACGGGCCGTTGATGGTCATCGCTGTTTCGCCTTTATTAAAGGCAGCTTCTGCGATGGAGTAATCG
GTGTCTGCATTCATGTGTTTGTTTTTAATCAGGTCAACCAGGAAGGTCAGACCCGCTTTCGCGCCAGCGT
TATCCACGCCCACGTCTTTAATGTCGTACTTGCCGTTTTCATACTTGAACGCATAACCCCCGTCAGCAGC
AATCAGCGGCCAGGTGAAGTACGGTTCTTGCAGGTTGAACATCAGCGCGCTCTTACCTTTCGCTTTCAGT
TCTTTATCCAGCGCCGGGATCTCTTCCCAGGTTTTTGGCGGGTTCGGCAGCAGATCTTTGTTATAAATCA
GCGATAACGCTTCAACAGCGATCGGGTAAGCAATCAGCTTGCCGTTGTAACGTACGGCATCCCAGGTAAA
CGGATACAGCTTGTCCTGGAACGCTTTGTCCGGGGTGATTTCAGCCAACAGGCCAGATTGAGCGTAGCCA
CCAAAGCGGTCGTGTGCCCAGAAGATAATGTCAGGGCCATCGCCAGTTGCCGCAACCTGTGGGAATTTCT
CTTCCAGTTTATCCGGATGCTCAACGGTGACTTTAATTCCGGTATCTTTCTCGAATTTCTTACCGACTTC
AGCGAGACCGTTATAGCCTTTATCGCCGTTAATCCAGATTACCAGTTTACCTTCTTCGATTTTCATGTAT
ATCTCCTTCTTAAAGTTAAACAAAATTATTTCTAGAGGGGAATTGTTATCCGCTCACAATTCCCCTATAG
TGAGTCGTATTAATTTCGCGGGATCGAGATCTCGATCCTCTACGCCGGACGCATCGTGGCCGGCATCACC
GGCGCCACAGGTGCGGTTGCTGGCGCCTATATCGCCGACATCACCGATGGGGAAGATCGGGCTCGCCACT
TCGGGCTCATGAGCGCTTGTTTCGGCGTGGGTATGGTGGCAGGCCCCGTGGCCGGGGGACTGTTGGGCGC
CATCTCCTTGCATGCACCATTCCTTGCGGCGGCGGTGCTCAACGGCCTCAACCTACTACTGGGCTGCTTC
CTAATGCAGGAGTCGCATAAGGGAGAGCGTCGAGATCCCGGACACCATCGAATGGCGCAAAACCTTTCGC
GGTATGGCATGATAGCGCCCGGAAGAGAGTCAATTCAGGGTGGTGAATGTGAAACCAGTAACGTTATACG
ATGTCGCAGAGTATGCCGGTGTCTCTTATCAGACCGTTTCCCGCGTGGTGAACCAGGCCAGCCACGTTTC
TGCGAAAACGCGGGAAAAAGTGGAAGCGGCGATGGCGGAGCTGAATTACATTCCCAACCGCGTGGCACAA
CAACTGGCGGGCAAACAGTCGTTGCTGATTGGCGTTGCCACCTCCAGTCTGGCCCTGCACGCGCCGTCGC
AAATTGTCGCGGCGATTAAATCTCGCGCCGATCAACTGGGTGCCAGCGTGGTGGTGTCGATGGTAGAACG
AAGCGGCGTCGAAGCCTGTAAAGCGGCGGTGCACAATCTTCTCGCGCAACGCGTCAGTGGGCTGATCATT
AACTATCCGCTGGATGACCAGGATGCCATTGCTGTGGAAGCTGCCTGCACTAATGTTCCGGCGTTATTTC
TTGATGTCTCTGACCAGACACCCATCAACAGTATTATTTTCTCCCATGAAGACGGTACGCGACTGGGCGT
GGAGCATCTGGTCGCATTGGGTCACCAGCAAATCGCGCTGTTAGCGGGCCCATTAAGTTCTGTCTCGGCG
CGTCTGCGTCTGGCTGGCTGGCATAAATATCTCACTCGCAATCAAATTCAGCCGATAGCGGAACGGGAAG
GCGACTGGAGTGCCATGTCCGGTTTTCAACAAACCATGCAAATGCTGAATGAGGGCATCGTTCCCACTGC
GATGCTGGTTGCCAACGATCAGATGGCGCTGGGCGCAATGCGCGCCATTACCGAGTCCGGGCTGCGCGTT
GGTGCGGATATCTCGGTAGTGGGATACGACGATACCGAAGACAGCTCATGTTATATCCCGCCGTTAACCA
CCATCAAACAGGATTTTCGCCTGCTGGGGCAAACCAGCGTGGACCGCTTGCTGCAACTCTCTCAGGGCCA
GGCGGTGAAGGGCAATCAGCTGTTGCCCGTCTCACTGGTGAAAAGAAAAACCACCCTGGCGCCCAATACG
CAAACCGCCTCTCCCCGCGCGTTGGCCGATTCATTAATGCAGCTGGCACGACAGGTTTCCCGACTGGAAA
GCGGGCAGTGAGCGCAACGCAATTAATGTAAGTTAGCTCACTCATTAGGCACCGGGATCTCGACCGATGC
CCTTGAGAGCCTTCAACCCAGTCAGCTCCTTCCGGTGGGCGCGGGGCATGACTATCGTCGCCGCACTTAT
GACTGTCTTCTTTATCATGCAACTCGTAGGACAGGTGCCGGCAGCGCTCTGGGTCATTTTCGGCGAGGAC
CGCTTTCGCTGGAGCGCGACGATGATCGGCCTGTCGCTTGCGGTATTCGGAATCTTGCACGCCCTCGCTC
AAGCCTTCGTCACTGGTCCCGCCACCAAACGTTTCGGCGAGAAGCAGGCCATTATCGCCGGCATGGCGGC
CCCACGGGTGCGCATGATCGTGCTCCTGTCGTTGAGGACCCGGCTAGGCTGGCGGGGTTGCCTTACTGGT
TAGCAGAATGAATCACCGATACGCGAGCGAACGTGAAGCGACTGCTGCTGCAAAACGTCTGCGACCTGAG
CAACAACATGAATGGTCTTCGGTTTCCGTGTTTCGTAAAGTCTGGAAACGCGGAAGTCAGCGCCCTGCAC
CATTATGTTCCGGATCTGCATCGCAGGATGCTGCTGGCTACCCTGTGGAACACCTACATCTGTATTAACG
AAGCGCTGGCATTGACCCTGAGTGATTTTTCTCTGGTCCCGCCGCATCCATACCGCCAGTTGTTTACCCT
CACAACGTTCCAGTAACCGGGCATGTTCATCATCAGTAACCCGTATCGTGAGCATCCTCTCTCGTTTCAT
CGGTATCATTACCCCCATGAACAGAAATCCCCCTTACACGGAGGCATCAGTGACCAAACAGGAAAAAACC
GCCCTTAACATGGCCCGCTTTATCAGAAGCCAGACATTAACGCTTCTGGAGAAACTCAACGAGCTGGACG
CGGATGAACAGGCAGACATCTGTGAATCGCTTCACGACCACGCTGATGAGCTTTACCGCAGCTGCCTCGC
GCGTTTCGGTGATGACGGTGAAAACCTCTGACACATGCAGCTCCCGGAGACGGTCACAGCTTGTCTGTAA
GCGGATGCCGGGAGCAGACAAGCCCGTCAGGGCGCGTCAGCGGGTGTTGGCGGGTGTCGGGGCGCAGCCA
TGACCCAGTCACGTAGCGATAGCGGAGTGTATACTGGCTTAACTATGCGGCATCAGAGCAGATTGTACTG
AGAGTGCACCATTGCGGTGTGAAATACCGCACAGATGCGTAAGGAGAAAATACCGCATCAGGCGCTCTTC
CGCTTCCTCGCTCACTGACTCGCTGCGCTCGGTCGTTCGGCTGCGGCGAGCGGTATCAGCTCACTCAAAG
GCGGTAATACGGTTATCCACAGAATCAGGGGATAACGCAGGAAAGAACATGTGAGCAAAAGGCCAGCAAA
AGGCCAGGAACCGTAAAAAGGCCGCGTTGCTGGCGTTTTTCAATAGGCTCCGCCCCCCTGACGAGCATCA
CAAAAATCGACGCTCAAGTCAGAGGTGGCGAAACCCGACAGGACTATAAAGATACCAGGCGTTTCCACCT
GGAAGCTCCCTCGTGCGCTCTCCTGTTCCGACCCTGCCGCTTACCGGATACCTGTCCGCCTTTCTCCCTT
CGGGAAGCGTGGCGCTTTCTCATAGCTCACGCTGTAGGTATCTCAGTTCGGTGTAGGTCGTTCGCTCCAA
GCTGGGCTGTGTGCACGAACCCCCCGTTCAGCCCGACCGCTGCGCCTTATCCGGTAACTATCGTCTTGAG
TCCAACCCGGTAAGACACGACTTATCGCCACTGGCAGCAGCCACTGGTAACAGGATTAGCAGAGCGAGGT
ATGTAGGCGGTGCTACAGAGTTCTTGAAGTGGTGGCCTAACTACGGCTACACTAGAAGGACAGTATTTGG
TATCTGCGCTCTGCTGAAGCCAGTTACCTTCGGAAAAAGAGTTGGTAGCTCTTGATCCGGCAAACAAACC
ACCGCTGGTAGCGGTGGTTTTTTTGTTTGCAAGCAGCAGATTACGCGCAGAAAAAAAGGATCTCAAGAAG
ATCCTTTGATCTTTTCTACGGGGTCTGACGCTCAGTGGAACGAAAACTCACGTTAAGGGATTTTGGTCAT
GAACAATAAAACTGTCTGCTTACATAAACAGTAATACAAGGGGTGTTATGAGCCATATTCAACGGGAAAC
GTCTTGCTCTAGGCCGCGATTAAATTCCAACATGGATGCTGATTTATATGGGTATAAATGGGCTCGCGAT
AATGTCGGGCAATCAGGTGCGACAATCTATCGATTGTATGGGAAGCCCGATGCGCCAGAGTTGTTTCTGA
AACATGGCAAAGGTAGCGTTGCCAATGATGTTACAGATGAGATGGTCAGACTAAACTGGCTGACGGAATT
TATGCCTCTTCCGACCATCAAGCATTTTATCCGTACTCCTGATGATGCATGGTTACTCACCACTGCGATC
CCCGGGAAAACAGCATTCCAGGTATTAGAAGAATATCCTGATTCAGGTGAAAATATTGTTGATGCGCTGG
CAGTGTTCCTGCGCCGGTTGCATTCGATTCCTGTTTGTAATTGTCCTTTTAACAGCGATCGCGTATTTCG
TCTCGCTCAGGCGCAATCACGAATGAATAACGGTTTGGTTGATGCGAGTGATTTTGATGACGAGCGTAAT
GGCTGGCCTGTTGAACAAGTCTGGAAAGAAATGCATAAACTTTTGCCATTCTCACCGGATTCAGTCGTCA
CTCATGGTGATTTCTCACTTGATAACCTTATTTTTGACGAGGGGAAATTAATAGGTTGTATTGATGTTGG
ACGAGTCGGAATCGCAGACCGATACCAGGATCTTGCCATCCTATGGAACTGCCTCGGTGAGTTTTCTCCT
TCATTACAGAAACGGCTTTTTCAAAAATATGGTATTGATAATCCTGATATGAATAAATTGCAGTTTCATT
TGATGCTCGATGAGTTTTTCTAAGAATTAATTCATGAGCGGATACATATTTGAATGTATTTAGAAAAATA
AACAAATAGGGGTTCCGCGCACATTTCACCGAAAAGTGCCACCTAAATTGTAAGCGTTAATATTTTGTTA
AAATTCGCGTTAAATTTTTGTTAAATCAGCTCATTTTTTAACCAATAGGCCGAAATCGGCAAAATCCCTT
ATAAATCAAAAGAATAGACCGAGATAGGGT
[37 nt withheld, positions 6751-6787]
AAAGAACGTGGACTCCAACGTCAAAGG
[49 nt withheld, positions 6815-6863]
T
[91 nt withheld, positions 6865-6955]
G
[124 nt withheld, positions 6957-7080]
CCCATTCGCCA
Features (pLannotate 1.2.2; 21 found; start..end, strand, type, name):
     26..73      -  terminator     T7 terminator: transcription terminator for bacteriophage T7 RNA polymerase
     81..130     -  CDS            SET1 (fragment): solubility-enhancement tag derived from T7 phage gene 10B
    140..157     -  CDS            9xHis (fragment): 9xHis affinity tag
    161..868     -  CDS            TEV protease: tobacco etch virus protease (Kapust et al., 2001)
    867..886     -  CDS            capTEV™ (fragment): composite tag for in vivo biotinylation, TEV protease cleavage, and 6xHis tagging
    926..2026    -  CDS            MBP: maltose binding protein from E. coli; malE (mutated); This version of the gene does not encode a signal sequence, so MBP will remain in the cytosol.
   2032..2054    -  RBS            RBS: efficient ribosome binding site from bacteriophage T7 gene 10 (Olins and Rangwala, 1989)
   2069..2093    -  protein_bind   lac operator: The lac repressor binds to the lac operator to inhibit transcription in E. coli. This inhibition can be relieved by adding lactose or isopropyl-β-D-thiogalactopyranoside (IPTG). lac repressor encoded by lacI
   2094..2112    -  promoter       T7 promoter: promoter for bacteriophage T7 RNA polymerase
   2134..2413    +  CDS            TcR (fragment): tetracycline efflux protein; tet; confers resistance to tetracycline
   2421..2498    +  promoter       lacI promoter: lacI
   2499..3581    +  CDS            lacI: lac repressor; lacI; The lac repressor binds to the lac operator to inhibit transcription in E. coli. This inhibition can be relieved by adding lactose or isopropyl-β-D-thiogalactopyranoside (IPTG).
   3594..3615    +  protein_bind   CAP binding site: CAP binding activates transcription in the presence of cAMP. E. coli catabolite activator protein
   3630..3921    +  CDS            TcR (fragment): tetracycline efflux protein; tet; confers resistance to tetracycline
   3993..4373    -  CDS            YPB1_ECOLX: Protein predicted: Swiss-Prot protein existence level 4. From Escherichia coli.
   4390..4581    +  CDS            rop: Rop protein, which maintains plasmids at low copy number; rop
   4683..4822    +  misc_feature   bom: basis of mobility region from pBR322
   5008..5596    -  rep_origin     ori: high-copy-number ColE1/pMB1/pBR322/pUC origin of replication
   5718..6533    +  CDS            KanR: aminoglycoside phosphotransferase; aph(3')-Ia; confers resistance to kanamycin in bacteria or G418 (Geneticin®) in eukaryotes
   6542..6599    -  promoter       AmpR promoter (fragment): bla
   6652..7080    -  rep_origin     f1 ori (sequence partly withheld): f1 bacteriophage origin of replication; arrow indicates direction of (+) strand synthesis
