[The description below was written by a language model from this plasmid's Addgene catalogue record and pLannotate feature annotations shown in this document.]
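Description:
MSP851 is a 7.1 kb bacterial expression plasmid of the pET28 type (the catalogue lists the backbone as pBR322, from which pET vectors derive) carrying a synthetic fusion described in the insert name as MBP-HPLVGHM-TEV L2F. It replicates in E. coli from the ColE1/pMB1-family origin, with the adjacent rop gene and bom region also retained. The record lists it as high copy, although rop normally moderates copy number. Selection is by kanamycin through the aph(3')-Ia gene. An f1 origin is also present, and the short tetracycline-resistance fragments flanking lacI are non-functional remnants of the pBR322 lineage.

The expression cassette is a standard T7 system: a T7 promoter with an adjacent lac operator, the phage T7 gene 10 ribosome binding site, and a T7 terminator, with a plasmid-borne lacI gene supplying repressor. Transcription therefore depends on T7 RNA polymerase from the host and is inducible with IPTG. The open reading frame encodes cytosolic maltose binding protein lacking its signal sequence, followed by a short linker region, tobacco etch virus (TEV) protease, and a C-terminal polyhistidine tag for affinity purification. The annotation also detects a small fragment resembling a T7 gene 10B-derived solubility tag downstream. By its name, the linker carries the peptide HPLVGHM, presumably a candidate cleavage sequence placed between MBP and the protease, and "L2F" appears to denote a particular protease variant, though the record lists no mutations and does not define it. The associated work concerns phage-assisted continuous evolution of proteases with altered substrate specificity, so the plasmid probably serves to produce and purify such a protease, but the stated purpose is simply "expression vector."
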