Addgene plasmid #98798: MSP851
Purpose: Expression Vector
Depositing lab: David Liu. Depositing organization: Harvard University. Publication: Phage-assisted continuous evolution of proteases with altered substrate specificity. Packer MS, Rees HA, Liu DR. Nat Commun. 2017 Oct 16;8(1):956. doi: 10.1038/s41467-017-01055-9. PubMed 29038472.
Backbone
  Vector backbone: pBR322
  Backbone manufacturer: ATCC
  Vector type: Bacterial Expression
Growth in bacteria
  Bacterial resistance: Kanamycin, 50 μg/mL
  Growth temperature: 37°C
  Growth strain: DH5alpha
  Copy number: High Copy
Gene/Insert
  Gene/Insert name: pET28 MBP-HPLVGHM-TEV L2F 111215
  Species: Synthetic
  Mutation: None
  Cloning method: Unknown
Terms and licenses: Academic/Nonprofit Terms; Industry Terms: Not Available to Industry
How to cite: MSP851 was a gift from David Liu (Addgene plasmid # 98798 ; http://n2t.net/addgene:98798 ; RRID:Addgene_98798)
